>Addgene plasmid #200434 | PC1-29-9-2_GAL4-VHL | addgene full sequence | sequence record 393109 | Addgene NGS Result
CAGGGTAATTCGGTCAAGCCTTGCCTTGTTGTAGCTTAAATTTTGCTCGCGCACTACTCAGCGACCTCCA
ACACACAAGCAGGGAGCAGATACTGGCTTAACTATGCGGCATCAGAGCAGATTGTACTGAGAGTGCACCA
TAGGGGATCGGGAGATCTCCCGATCCGTCGACGTCAGGTGGCACTTTTCGGGGAAATGTGCGCGGAACCC
CTATTTGTTTATTTTTCTAAATACATTCAAATATGTATCCGCTCATGAGACAATAACCCTGATAAATGCT
TCAATAATATTGAAAAAGGAAGAGTATGAGTATTCAACATTTCCGTGTCGCCCTTATTCCCTTTTTTGCG
GCATTTTGCCTTCCTGTTTTTGCTCACCCAGAAACGCTGGTGAAAGTAAAAGATGCTGAAGATCAGTTGG
GTGCACGAGTGGGTTACATCGAACTGGATCTCAACAGCGGTAAGATCCTTGAGAGTTTTCGCCCCGAAGA
ACGTTTTCCAATGATGAGCACTTTTAAAGTTCTGCTATGTGGCGCGGTATTATCCCGTATTGACGCCGGG
CAAGAGCAACTCGGTCGCCGCATACACTATTCTCAGAATGACTTGGTTGAGTACTCACCAGTCACAGAAA
AGCATCTTACGGATGGCATGACAGTAAGAGAATTATGCAGTGCTGCCATAACCATGAGTGATAACACTGC
GGCCAACTTACTTCTGACAACGATCGGAGGACCGAAGGAGCTAACCGCTTTTTTGCACAACATGGGGGAT
CATGTAACTCGCCTTGATCGTTGGGAACCGGAGCTGAATGAAGCCATACCAAACGACGAGCGTGACACCA
CGATGCCTGTAGCAATGGCAACAACGTTGCGCAAACTATTAACTGGCGAACTACTTACTCTAGCTTCCCG
GCAACAATTAATAGACTGGATGGAGGCGGATAAAGTTGCAGGACCACTTCTGCGCTCGGCCCTTCCGGCT
GGCTGGTTTATTGCTGATAAATCTGGAGCCGGTGAGCGTGGGTCACGCGGTATCATTGCAGCACTGGGGC
CAGATGGTAAGCCCTCCCGTATCGTAGTTATCTACACGACGGGGAGTCAGGCAACTATGGATGAACGAAA
TAGACAGATCGCTGAGATAGGTGCCTCACTGATTAAGCATTGGTAACTGTCAGACCAAGTTTACTCATAT
ATACTTTAGATTGATTTAAAACTTCATTTTTAATTTAAAAGGATCTAGGTGAAGATCCTTTTTGATAATC
TCATGACCAAAATCCCTTAACGTGAGTTTTCGTTCCACTGAGCGTCAGACCCCGTAGAAAAGATCAAAGG
ATCTTCTTGAGATCCTTTTTTTCTGCGCGTAATCTGCTGCTTGCAAACAAAAAAACCACCGCTACCAGCG
GTGGTTTGTTTGCCGGATCAAGAGCTACCAACTCTTTTTCCGAAGGTAACTGGCTTCAGCAGAGCGCAGA
TACCAAATACTGTTCTTCTAGTGTAGCCGTAGTTAGGCCACCACTTCAAGAACTCTGTAGCACCGCCTAC
ATACCTCGCTCTGCTAATCCTGTTACCAGTGGCTGCTGCCAGTGGCGATAAGTCGTGTCTTACCGGGTTG
GACTCAAGACGATAGTTACCGGATAAGGCGCAGCGGTCGGGCTGAACGGGGGGTTCGTGCACACAGCCCA
GCTTGGAGCGAACGACCTACACCGAACTGAGATACCTACAGCGTGAGCTATGAGAAAGCGCCACGCTTCC
CGAAGGGAGAAAGGCGGACAGGTATCCGGTAAGCGGCAGGGTCGGAACAGGAGAGCGCACGAGGGAGCTT
CCAGGGGGAAACGCCTGGTATCTTTATAGTCCTGTCGGGTTTCGCCACCTCTGACTTGAGCGTCGATTTT
TGTGATGCTCGTCAGGGGGGCGGAGCCTATGGAAAAACGCCAGCAACGCGGCCTTTTTACGGTTCCTGGC
CTTTTGCTGGCCTTTTGCTCACATGTTCTTTATTACCCTGTTATCCCTAACCGGTTTACCGAGCTCTTAT
TGGTTTTCAAACTTCATTGACTGTGCCAAGCTTCTGACCTCTTCTCTTCCTCCCACAGGGCCTCGAGACA
ATTGCATCGATGGTACCAGTGAAAGTCTGCAATGAATTCGAGTTGGCGCGCCTGTCATTCTAAATCTCTC
TTTCAGCCTAAAGCTTTTTCCCCGTATCCCCCCAGGTGTCTGCAGGCTCAAAGAGCAGCGAGAAGCGTTC
AGAGGAAAGCGATCCCGTGCCACCTTCCCCGTGCCCGGGCTGTCCCCGCACGCTGCCGGCTCGGGGATGC
GGGGGGAGCGCCGGACCGGAGCGGAGCCCCGGGCGGCTCGCTGCTGCCCCCTAGCGGGGGAGGGACGTAA
TTACATCCCTGGGGGCTTTGGGAGGGGGCTGTCCCCGTGAGCTCCCAGGCGCGCCTGTCATTCTAAATCT
CTCTTTCAGCCTAAAGCTTTTTCCCCGTATCCCCCCAGGTGTCTGCAGGCTCAAAGAGCAGCGAGAAGCG
TTCAGAGGAAAGCGATCCCGTGCCACCTTCCCCGTGCCCGGGCTGTCCCCGCACGCTGCCGGCTCGGGGA
TGCGGGGGGAGCGCCGGACCGGAGCGGAGCCCCGGGCGGCTCGCTGCTGCCCCCTAGCGGGGGAGGGACG
TAATTACATCCCTGGGGGCTTTGGGGGGGGGCTGTCCCCGTGAGCTCCCAGGCGCGCCAACTCGGTACCG
TATCGATGTCGACGTTAACGCTAGTGATATCAACTTTGTATAGAAAAGTTGGCTCCGAATTTCTCGAGTT
AATTAAATGTGCTGCAAGGCGATTAAGTTGGGTAACGCCAGGGTTTTCCCAGTCACGACGTTGTAAAACG
ACGGCCAGTGAATTGTAATACGACTCACTATAGGGCGAATTGGAGCTAGGCCTACGTAGCGCGCGAGCTC
CACCGCGGTGGACTAGTTATTAATAGTAATCAATTACGGGGTCATTAGTTCATAGCCCATATATGGAGTT
CCGCGTTACATAACTTACGGTAAATGGCCCGCCTGGCTGACCGCCCAACGACCCCCGCCCATTGACGTCA
ATAATGACGTATGTTCCCATAGTAACGCCAATAGGGACTTTCCATTGACGTCAATGGGTGGAGTATTTAC
GGTAAACTGCCCACTTGGCAGTACATCAAGTGTATCATATGCCAAGTACGCCCCCTATTGACGTCAATGA
CGGTAAATGGCCCGCCTGGCATTATGCCCAGTACATGACCTTATGGGACTTTCCTACTTGGCAGTACATC
TACGTATTAGTCATCGCTATTACCATGGTCGAGGTGAGCCCCACGTTCTGCTTCACTCTCCCCATCTCCC
CCCCCTCCCCACCCCCAATTTTGTATTTATTTATTTTTTAATTATTTTGTGCAGCGATGGGGGCGGGGGG
GGGGGGGGCGCGCGCCAGGCGGGGSGGGGSGGGGSGRGGGGSGGGGSGGGGSGRGGCGGRGAGGTGCGGC
GGCAGCCAATCAGAGCGGCGCGCTCCGAAAGTTTCCTTTTATGGCGAGGCGGCGGCGGCGGCGGCCCTAT
AAAAAGCGAAGCGCGCGGCGGGCGGGAGTCGAGTCGCTGCGTTGCCTTCGCCCCGTGCCCCGCTCCGCCG
CCGCCTCGCGCCGCCCGCCCCGGCTCTGACTGACCGCGTTACTCCCACAGGTGAGCGGGCGGGACGGCCC
TTCTCCTCCGGGCTGTAATTAGCGCTTGGTTTAATGACGGCTTGTTTCTTTTCTGTGGCTGCGTGAAAGC
CTTGAGGGGCTCCGGGAGGGCCCTTTGTGCGGGGGGAGCGGCTCGGGGGGTGCGTGCGTGTGTGTGTGCG
TGGGGAGCGCCGCGTGCGGCTCCGCGCTGCCCGGCGGCTGTGAGCGCTGCGGGCGCGGCGCGGGGCTTTG
TGCGCTCCGCAGTGTGCGCGAGGGGAGCGCGGCCGGGGGCGGTGCCCCGCGGTGCGGGGGGGGCTGCGAG
GGGAACAAAGGCTGCGGGCGGGGTGTGTGCGTGGGGGGGTGAGCAGGGGGTGTGGGCGCGTCGGTCGGGC
TGCAACCCCCCCTGCACCCCCCTCCCCGAGTTGCTGAGCACGGCCCGGCTTCGGGTGCGGGGCTCCGTAC
GGGGCGTGGCGCGGGGCTCGCCGTGCCGGGCGGGGGGTGGCGGCAGGTGGGGGTGCCGGGCGGGGCGGGG
CCGCCTCGGGCCGGGGAGGGCTCGGGGGAGGGGCGCGGCGGCCCCCGGAGCGCCGGCGGCTGTCGAGGCG
CGGCGAGCCGCAGCCATTGCCTTTTATGGTAATCGTGCGAGAGGGCGCAGGGACTTCCTTTGTCCCAAAT
CTGTGCGGAGCCGAAATCTGGGAGGCGCCGCCGCACCCCCTCTAGCGGGCGCGGGGCGAAGCGGTGCGGC
GCCGGCAGGAAGGAAATGGGCGGGGAGGGCCTTCGTGCGTCGCCGCGCCGCCGTCCCCTTCTCCCTCTCC
AGCCTCGGGGCTGTCCGCGGGGGGACGGCTGCCTTCGGGGGGGACGGGGCAGGGCGGGGTTCGGCTTCTG
GCGTGTGACCGGCGGCTCTAGAGCCTCTGCTAACCATGTTCATGCCTTCTTCTTTTTCCTACAGCTCCTG
GGCAACGTGCTGGTTATTGTGCTGTCTCATCATTTTGGCAAAGAATTCGACCCAAGTTTGTACAAAAAAG
CAGGCTGATTACCGGAGAATTGGCGGCCGCACCGGTGCCACCATGCCAAAGAAGAAGCGGAAGGTCGGTG
GCGGCTCACCCGGGGGTGGCGGCTCAATGAAGCTACTGTCTTCTATCGAACAAGCATGCGATATTTGCCG
ACTTAAAAAGCTCAAGTGCTCCAAAGAAAAACCGAAGTGCGCCAAGTGTCTGAAGAACAACTGGGAGTGT
CGCTACTCTCCCAAAACCAAAAGGTCGCCGCTGACTAGGGCACATCTGACAGAAGTGGAATCAAGGCTAG
AAAGACTGGAACAGCTATTTCTACTGATTTTTCCTCGAGAAGACCTTGACATGATTTTGAAAATGGATTC
TTTACAGGATATAAAAGCATTGTTAACAGGATTATTTGTACAAGATAATGTGAATAAAGATGCCGTCACA
GATAGATTGGCTTCAGTGGAGACTGATATGCCTCTAACATTGAGACAGCATAGAATAAGTGCGACATCAT
CATCGGAAGAGAGTAGTAACAAAGGTCAAAGACAGTTGACTGTATCGGGTGGCGGCTCAATGCCCCGGAG
GGCGGAGAACTGGGACGAGGCCGAGGTAGGCGCGGAGGAGGCAGGCGTCGAAGAGTACGGCCCTGAAGAA
GACGGCGGGGAGGAGTCGGGCGCCGAGGAGTCCGGCCCGGAAGAGTCCGGCCCGGAGGAACTGGGCGCCG
AGGAGGAGATGGAGGCCGGGCGGCCGCGGCCC
[423 nt withheld, positions 5423-5845]
CAGGAGCGCATTGCACATCAACGGATGGGAGATTGATTGCCACTAGTGGTGGCGGCTCAAAGCGTCCTGC
TGCTACTAAGAAAGCTGGTCAAGCTAAGAAAAAGAAATCTAGATAGTGACTCGAGACTAGATAACTGATC
TACCCAGCTTTCTTGTACAAAGTGGTACGCGTGAATTCACTCCTCAGGTGCAGGCTGCCTATCAGAAGGT
GGTGGCTGGTGTGGCCAATGCCCTGGCTCACAAATACCACTGAGATCTTTTTCCCTCTGCCAAAAATTAT
GGGGACATCATGAAGCCCCTTGAGCATCTGACTTCTGGCTAATAAAGGAAATTTATTTTCATTGCAATAG
TGTGTTGGAATTTTTTGTGTCTCTCACTCGGAAGGACATATGGGAGGGCAAATCATTTAAAACATCAGAA
TGAGTATTTGGTTTAGAGTTTGGCAACATATGCCCATATGCTGGCTGCCATGAACAAAGGTTGGCTATAA
AGAGGTCATCAGTATATGAAACAGCCCCCTGCTGTCCATTCCTTATTCCATAGAAAAGCCTTGACTTGAG
GTTAGATTTTTTTTATATTTTGTTTTGTGTTATTTTTTTCTTTAACATCCCTAAAATTTTCCTTACATGT
TTTACTAGCCAGATTTTTCCTCCTCTCCTGACTACTCCCAGTCATAGCTGTCCCTCTTCTCTTATGGAGA
TCCCTCGACCTGCAGCCCAAGCTTGGCGTAATCATGGTCATAGCTGTTTCCTGTGTGAAATTGTTATCCG
CTCACAATTCCACACAACATACGAGCCGGAAGCATAAAGTGTAAAGCCTGGGGTGCCTAATGAGTGAGCT
AACTCACATTAATTGCGTTGCGCTCACTGCCCGCTTTCCAGTCGGGAAACCTGTCGTGCCAGCGGATCGA
CAGTACTAAGCTTGGTGCGTTTTTATGCTTGTAGTATTGTATAATGTTTTTAAGATCCTTAATTAATAGG
GATAA
Features (pLannotate 1.2.2; 23 found; start..end, strand, type, name):
     90..142     +  misc_feature   bom (fragment): basis of mobility region from pBR322
    201..305     +  promoter       AmpR promoter: bla
    306..1166    +  CDS            AmpR: β-lactamase; bla; confers resistance to ampicillin, carbenicillin, and related antibiotics
   1337..1925    +  rep_origin     ori: high-copy-number ColE1/pMB1/pBR322/pUC origin of replication
   2064..2089    +  misc_feature   SA: splice acceptor site
   2761..2781    +  protein_bind   attB4: mutant version of attB; core recombination site for the Gateway® BP reaction BP Clonase™
   2807..2883    -  CDS            lacZα (fragment): LacZα fragment of β-galactosidase; lacZ fragment
   2886..2904    +  promoter       T7 promoter: promoter for bacteriophage T7 RNA polymerase
   2935..2951    +  misc_feature   MCS (fragment): pBluescript multiple cloning site
   3014..3317    +  enhancer       CMV enhancer: human cytomegalovirus immediate early enhancer
   3319..3594    +  promoter       chicken β-actin promoter: No description available
   3601..4614    +  intron         chimeric intron: chimera between introns from chicken β-actin and rabbit β-globin
   4612..4680    +  CDS            HBBN_AMMLE (fragment): Experimental evidence at protein level: Swiss-Prot protein existence level 1. Involved in oxygen transport from the lung to the various peripheral tissues. From Ammotragus lervia (Barbary sheep) (Antilope lervia).
   4673..4693    +  protein_bind   attB1: mutant version of attB; core recombination site for the Gateway® BP reaction BP Clonase™
   4787..5227    +  CDS            GAL4 DNA binding domain: DNA binding domain of the GAL4 transcriptional activator; Saccharomyces cerevisiae GAL4 (truncated)
   5240..5878    +  CDS            VHL (sequence partly withheld): VHL_HUMAN - Experimental evidence at protein level: Swiss-Prot protein existence level 1. Involved in the ubiquitination and subsequent proteasomal degradation via the von Hippel-Lindau ubiquitination complex. Seems to act as a target recruitment subunit in the E3 ubiquitin ligase complex and recruits hydroxylated hypoxia-inducible factor (HIF) under normoxic conditions. Involved in transcriptional repression through interaction with HIF1A, HIF1AN and histone deacetylases. Ubiquitinates, in an oxygen-responsive manner, ADRB2. From Homo sapiens (Human).
   5987..6011    -  protein_bind   attB2: mutant version of attB; recombination site for the Gateway® BP reaction BP Clonase™
   6015..6095    +  CDS            HBB (fragment): HBB_PONPY - Experimental evidence at transcript level: Swiss-Prot protein existence level 2. Involved in oxygen transport from the lung to the various peripheral tissues. From Pongo pygmaeus (Bornean orangutan).
   6166..6221    +  polyA_signal   β-globin poly(A) signal: rabbit β-globin polyadenylation signal (Gil and Proudfoot, 1987)
   6606..6622    -  protein_bind   lac operator: The lac repressor binds to the lac operator to inhibit transcription in E. coli. This inhibition can be relieved by adding lactose or isopropyl-β-D-thiogalactopyranoside (IPTG). lac repressor encoded by lacI
   6630..6660    -  promoter       lac promoter: promoter for the E. coli lac operon
   6675..6696    -  protein_bind   CAP binding site: CAP binding activates transcription in the presence of cAMP. E. coli catabolite activator protein
   6709..6748    -  CDS            lacI (fragment): lac repressor; lacI; The lac repressor binds to the lac operator to inhibit transcription in E. coli. This inhibition can be relieved by adding lactose or isopropyl-β-D-thiogalactopyranoside (IPTG).
