[The description below was written by a language model from this plasmid's Addgene catalogue record and pLannotate feature annotations shown in this document.]
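Description:
PC1-29-9-2_GAL4-VHL is a 6.8 kb mammalian expression plasmid built on a custom backbone and assembled by Gibson cloning. It is propagated in E. coli as a high-copy plasmid through a ColE1/pUC-type origin and is selected with ampicillin via the β-lactamase gene and its native promoter. No mammalian selection marker appears in the feature table, which suggests transient transfection. Leftover backbone elements include lac promoter/operator and lacZα fragments, a T7 promoter, a bom fragment and several Gateway attB sites (attB4, attB1, attB2). The attB1 and attB2 sites flank the coding region, which suggests the backbone derives from a Gateway-style expression vector.

The payload is a synthetic fusion of about 1.1 kb. It joins the Saccharomyces cerevisiae GAL4 DNA-binding domain at the N-terminus to human VHL, the substrate-recruitment subunit of the von Hippel-Lindau E3 ubiquitin ligase complex. Expression is driven by a CAG-type arrangement of the CMV immediate-early enhancer, the chicken β-actin promoter and a chimeric β-actin/β-globin intron, and the transcript ends at a rabbit β-globin polyadenylation signal. The short haemoglobin "CDS" hits on either side of the insert are most likely β-globin exon remnants belonging to this intron and poly(A) cassette, not expressed genes.

According to the associated publication title, the construct belongs to a PROTAC-based chemically induced dimerization system for inducible gene regulation in mammalian cells. In such a design, the GAL4 domain would tether VHL to UAS-containing reporter promoters. A VHL-binding PROTAC could then bridge it to a partner protein carrying a transcriptional effector domain. The partner construct and reporter are not described in this record.
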