Addgene plasmid #200434: PC1-29-9-2_GAL4-VHL
Purpose: Expresses the GAL4 DNA Binding domain linked to the VHL E3 Ubiquitin Ligase
Depositing lab: Xue Gao. Depositing organization: Rice University. Publication: Engineered PROTAC-CID Systems for Mammalian Inducible Gene Regulation. Ma D, Yuan Q, Peng F, Paredes V, Zeng H, Osikpa EC, Yang Q, Peddi A, Patel A, Liu MS, Sun Z, Gao X. J Am Chem Soc. 2023 Jan 25;145(3):1593-1606. doi: 10.1021/jacs.2c09129. Epub 2023 Jan 10. PubMed 36626587.
Backbone
  Vector backbone: Custom
  Vector type: Mammalian Expression
Growth in bacteria
  Bacterial resistance: Ampicillin, 100 μg/mL
  Growth temperature: 37°C
  Growth strain: DH5alpha
  Copy number: High Copy
Gene/Insert
  Gene/Insert name: GAL4-VHL
  Species: Synthetic
  Insert size (bp): 1108
  Tag / fusion protein: GAL4, VHL
  Cloning method: Gibson Cloning
  Sequencing primers: 5′ GGGCAACGTGCTGGTTATTGTGC; 3′ CTCCTCAGGTGCAGGCTGCCTA
Terms and licenses: Academic/Nonprofit Terms; Industry Terms: Not Available to Industry
How to cite: PC1-29-9-2_GAL4-VHL was a gift from Xue Gao (Addgene plasmid # 200434 ; http://n2t.net/addgene:200434 ; RRID:Addgene_200434)
